Addgene plasmid #226656: pAM234
Purpose: pcDNA3.1-p97-A232E-FLAG
Depositing lab: Andreas Martin. Depositing organization: University of California, Berkeley. Publication: Multisystem Proteinopathy Mutations in VCP/p97 Increase NPLOC4.UFD1L Binding and Substrate Processing. Blythe EE, Gates SN, Deshaies RJ, Martin A. Structure. 2019 Dec 3;27(12):1820-1829.e4. doi: 10.1016/j.str.2019.09.011. Epub 2019 Oct 14. PubMed 31623962.
Backbone
  Vector backbone: pcDNA3.1
  Vector type: Mammalian Expression
Growth in bacteria
  Bacterial resistance: Ampicillin, 100 μg/mL
  Growth temperature: 37°C
  Growth strain: DH5alpha
  Copy number: High Copy
Gene/Insert
  Gene/Insert name: p97
  Species: H. sapiens (human)
  Mutation: A232E
  Entrez Gene: VCP (a.k.a. CDC48, FTDALS6, TERA, p97)
  Tag / fusion protein: FLAG (C terminal on insert)
Terms and licenses: Academic/Nonprofit Terms; Industry Terms: Not Available to Industry
How to cite: pAM234 was a gift from Andreas Martin (Addgene plasmid # 226656 ; http://n2t.net/addgene:226656 ; RRID:Addgene_226656)
