[The description below was written by a language model from this plasmid's Addgene catalogue record and pLannotate feature annotations shown in this document.]
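Description:
pAM234 is a mammalian expression plasmid built on a pcDNA3.1 backbone that encodes human VCP/p97 (also known as CDC48 or TERA), the AAA+ ATPase that works with the UFD1–NPLOC4 cofactor in ubiquitin-dependent substrate processing. The coding sequence carries the A232E substitution and, according to the catalogue entry, a C-terminal FLAG epitope. The automated feature table does not annotate the tag separately; it only marks the VCP open reading frame. The associated publication title concerns multisystem proteinopathy mutations in p97 that increase NPLOC4–UFD1L binding and substrate processing, so A232E is presumably one of the disease-linked variants studied there.

Expression is driven by the human cytomegalovirus immediate-early enhancer and promoter, and transcripts are terminated by the bovine growth hormone polyadenylation signal. A T7 promoter just upstream of the insert allows in vitro transcription or serves as a sequencing primer site. The short "HIV-1 5' LTR" fragment overlapping the end of the CMV promoter is most likely an annotation artefact rather than a functional viral element.

In E. coli the plasmid is maintained at high copy through a ColE1/pUC-type origin and selected with ampicillin via the β-lactamase gene. An f1 origin is also present. The sequenced plasmid carries a BleoR (Sh ble) cassette under tandem SV40 early and EM7 promoters, followed by an SV40 poly(A) signal. This indicates a Zeocin-selectable form of the backbone, usable for selecting stably transfected mammalian cells.

The construct suits transient or stable expression of FLAG-tagged mutant p97 for detection, immunoprecipitation or affinity purification.
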