Features (pLannotate 1.2.2; 21 found; start..end, strand, type, name):
     28..80      -  misc_feature   bom (fragment): basis of mobility region from pBR322
    235..614     +  enhancer       CMV enhancer: human cytomegalovirus immediate early enhancer
    615..818     +  promoter       CMV promoter: human cytomegalovirus (CMV) immediate early promoter
    814..847     +  LTR            5' LTR (truncated) (fragment): truncated 5' long terminal repeat (LTR) from HIV-1
    863..881     +  promoter       T7 promoter: promoter for bacteriophage T7 RNA polymerase
    926..3343    +  CDS            VCP: TERA_HUMAN - Experimental evidence at protein level: Swiss-Prot protein existence level 1. Necessary for the fragmentation of Golgi stacks during mitosis and for their reassembly after mitosis. Involved in the formation of the transitional endoplasmic reticulum (tER). The transfer of membranes from the endoplasmic reticulum to the Golgi apparatus occurs via 50-70 nm transition vesicles which derive from part-rough, part-smooth transitional elements of the endoplasmic reticulum (tER). Vesicle budding from the tER is an ATP-dependent process. The ternary complex containing UFD1, VCP and NPLOC4 b
   3610..3834    +  polyA_signal   bGH poly(A) signal: bovine growth hormone polyadenylation signal
   3838..3859    +  promoter       SV40 promoter (fragment): SV40 enhancer and early promoter
   3880..4308    +  rep_origin     f1 ori (sequence partly withheld): f1 bacteriophage origin of replication; arrow indicates direction of (+) strand synthesis
   4322..4651    +  promoter       SV40 promoter: SV40 enhancer and early promoter
   4699..4746    +  promoter       EM7 promoter: synthetic bacterial promoter&nbsp
   4765..5139    +  CDS            BleoR: antibiotic-binding protein; Sh ble from Streptoalloteichus hindustanus; confers resistance to bleomycin, phleomycin, and Zeocin™
   5149..5274    +  CDS            ble (fragment): BLE_KLEPN - Experimental evidence at protein level: Swiss-Prot protein existence level 1. Binding protein with a strong affinity to the bleomycin family of antibiotics. Binds to CL990; an antimitotic-antibiotic compound. From Klebsiella pneumoniae.
   5269..5390    +  polyA_signal   SV40 poly(A) signal: SV40 polyadenylation signal
   5463..5479    -  protein_bind   lac operator: The lac repressor binds to the lac operator to inhibit transcription in E. coli. This inhibition can be relieved by adding lactose or isopropyl-β-D-thiogalactopyranoside (IPTG). lac repressor encoded by lacI
   5487..5517    -  promoter       lac promoter: promoter for the E. coli lac operon
   5532..5553    -  protein_bind   CAP binding site: CAP binding activates transcription in the presence of cAMP. E. coli catabolite activator protein
   5566..5658    -  CDS            lacI (fragment): lac repressor; lacI; The lac repressor binds to the lac operator to inhibit transcription in E. coli. This inhibition can be relieved by adding lactose or isopropyl-β-D-thiogalactopyranoside (IPTG).
   5841..6429    -  rep_origin     ori: high-copy-number ColE1/pMB1/pBR322/pUC origin of replication
   6600..7460    -  CDS            AmpR: β-lactamase; bla; confers resistance to ampicillin, carbenicillin, and related antibiotics
   7461..7565    -  promoter       AmpR promoter: bla
>Addgene plasmid #226656 | pAM234 | addgene full sequence | sequence record 450582 | Addgene NGS Result
GACGGATCGGGAGATCTCCCGATCCCCTATGGTGCACTCTCAGTACAATCTGCTCTGATGCCGCATAGTT
AAGCCAGTATCTGCTCCCTGCTTGTGTGTTGGAGGTCGCTGAGTAGTGCGCGAGCAAAATTTAAGCTACA
ACAAGGCAAGGCTTGACCGACAATTGCATGAAGAATCTGCTTAGGGTTAGGCGTTTTGCGCTGCTTCGCG
ATGTACGGGCCAGATATACGCGTTGACATTGATTATTGACTAGTTATTAATAGTAATCAATTACGGGGTC
ATTAGTTCATAGCCCATATATGGAGTTCCGCGTTACATAACTTACGGTAAATGGCCCGCCTGGCTGACCG
CCCAACGACCCCCGCCCATTGACGTCAATAATGACGTATGTTCCCATAGTAACGCCAATAGGGACTTTCC
ATTGACGTCAATGGGTGGAGTATTTACGGTAAACTGCCCACTTGGCAGTACATCAAGTGTATCATATGCC
AAGTACGCCCCCTATTGACGTCAATGACGGTAAATGGCCCGCCTGGCATTATGCCCAGTACATGACCTTA
TGGGACTTTCCTACTTGGCAGTACATCTACGTATTAGTCATCGCTATTACCATGGTGATGCGGTTTTGGC
AGTACATCAATGGGCGTGGATAGCGGTTTGACTCACGGGGATTTCCAAGTCTCCACCCCATTGACGTCAA
TGGGAGTTTGTTTTGGCACCAAAATCAACGGGACTTTCCAAAATGTCGTAACAACTCCGCCCCATTGACG
CAAATGGGCGGTAGGCGTGTACGGTGGGAGGTCTATATAAGCAGAGCTCTCTGGCTAACTAGAGAACCCA
CTGCTTACTGGCTTATCGAAATTAATACGACTCACTATAGGGAGACCCAAGCTGGCTAGCGTTTAAACTT
AAGCTTGCGCGCGCCATGGCTTCTGGAGCCGATTCAAAAGGTGATGACCTATCAACAGCCATTCTCAAAC
AGAAGAACCGTCCCAATCGGTTAATTGTTGATGAAGCCATCAATGAGGACAACAGTGTGGTGTCCTTGTC
CCAGCCCAAGATGGATGAATTGCAGTTGTTCCGAGGTGACACAGTGTTGCTGAAAGGAAAGAAGAGACGA
GAAGCTGTTTGCATCGTCCTTTCTGATGATACTTGTTCTGATGAGAAGATTCGGATGAATAGAGTTGTTC
GGAATAACCTTCGTGTACGCCTAGGGGATGTCATCAGCATCCAGCCATGCCCTGATGTGAAGTACGGCAA
ACGTATCCATGTGCTGCCCATTGATGACACAGTGGAAGGCATTACTGGTAATCTCTTCGAGGTATACCTT
AAGCCGTACTTCCTGGAAGCGTATCGACCCATCCGGAAAGGAGACATTTTTCTTGTCCGTGGTGGGATGC
GTGCTGTGGAGTTCAAAGTGGTGGAAACAGATCCTAGCCCTTATTGCATTGTTGCTCCAGACACAGTGAT
CCACTGCGAAGGGGAGCCTATCAAACGAGAGGATGAGGAAGAGTCCTTGAATGAAGTAGGGTATGATGAC
ATTGGTGGCTGCAGGAAGCAGCTAGCTCAGATAAAGGAGATGGTGGAACTGCCCCTGAGACATCCTGCCC
TCTTTAAGGAAATTGGTGTGAAGCCTCCTAGAGGAATCCTGCTTTACGGACCTCCTGGAACAGGAAAGAC
CCTGATTGCTCGAGCTGTAGCAAATGAGACTGGAGCCTTCTTCTTCTTGATCAATGGTCCTGAGATCATG
AGCAAATTGGCTGGTGAGTCTGAGAGCAACCTTCGTAAAGCCTTTGAGGAGGCTGAGAAGAATGCTCCTG
CCATCATCTTCATTGATGAGCTAGATGCCATCGCTCCCAAAAGAGAGAAAACTCATGGCGAGGTGGAGCG
GCGCATTGTATCACAGTTGTTGACCCTCATGGATGGCCTAAAGCAGAGGGCACATGTGATTGTTATGGCA
GCAACCAACAGACCCAACAGCATTGACCCAGCTCTACGGCGATTTGGTCGCTTTGACAGGGAGGTAGATA
TTGGAATTCCTGATGCTACAGGACGCTTAGAGATTCTTCAGATCCATACCAAGAACATGAAGCTGGCAGA
TGATGTGGACCTGGAACAGGTAGCCAATGAGACTCACGGGCATGTGGGTGCTGACTTAGCAGCCCTGTGC
TCAGAGGCTGCTCTGCAAGCCATCCGCAAGAAGATGGATCTCATTGACCTAGAGGATGAGACCATTGATG
CCGAGGTCATGAACTCTCTAGCAGTTACTATGGATGACTTCCGGTGGGCCTTGAGCCAGAGTAACCCATC
AGCACTGCGGGAAACCGTGGTAGAGGTGCCACAGGTAACCTGGGAAGACATCGGGGGCCTAGAGGATGTC
AAACGTGAGCTACAGGAGCTGGTCCAGTATCCTGTGGAGCACCCAGACAAATTCCTGAAGTTTGGCATGA
CACCTTCCAAGGGAGTTCTGTTCTATGGACCTCCTGGCTGTGGGAAAACTTTGTTGGCCAAAGCCATTGC
TAATGAATGCCAGGCCAACTTCATCTCCATCAAGGGTCCTGAGCTGCTCACCATGTGGTTTGGGGAGTCT
GAGGCCAATGTCAGAGAAATCTTTGACAAGGCCCGCCAAGCTGCCCCCTGTGTGCTATTCTTTGATGAGC
TGGATTCGATTGCCAAGGCTCGTGGAGGTAACATTGGAGATGGTGGTGGGGCTGCTGACCGAGTCATCAA
CCAGATCCTGACAGAAATGGATGGCATGTCCACTAAAAAAAATGTGTTCATCATTGGCGCTACCAACCGG
CCTGACATCATTGATCCTGCCATCCTCAGACCTGGCCGTCTTGATCAGCTCATCTACATCCCACTTCCTG
ATGAGAAGTCCCGTGTTGCCATCCTCAAGGCTAACCTGCGCAAGTCCCCAGTTGCCAAGGATGTGGACTT
GGAGTTCCTGGCTAAAATGACTAATGGCTTCTCTGGAGCTGACCTGACAGAGATTTGCCAGCGTGCTTGC
AAGCTGGCCATCCGTGAATCCATCGAGAGTGAGATTAGGCGAGAACGAGAGAGGCAGACAAACCCATCAG
CCATGGAGGTAGAAGAGGATGATCCAGTGCCTGAGATCCGTCGAGATCACTTTGAAGAAGCCATGCGCTT
TGCGCGCCGTTCTGTCAGTGACAATGACATTCGGAAGTATGAGATGTTTGCCCAGACCCTTCAGCAGAGT
CGGGGCTTTGGCAGCTTCAGATTCCCTTCAGGGAACCAGGGTGGAGCTGGCCCCAGTCAGGGCAGTGGAG
GCGGCACAGGTGGCAGTGTATACACAGAAGACAATGATGATGACCTGTATGGCGATTATAAAGATGATGA
TGATAAATAATCGGATCCACTAGTCCAGTGTGGTGGAATTCTGCAGATATCCAGCACAGTGGCGGGAGGC
GGCACAGGTGGCAGTGTATACACAGAAGACAATGATGATGACCTGTATGGCGATTATAAAGATGATGATG
ATAAATAATCGGATCCACTAGTCCAGTGTGGTGGAATTCTGCAGATATCCAGCACAGTGGCGGCCGCTCG
AGTCTAGAGGGCCCGTTTAAACCCGCTGATCAGCCTCGACTGTGCCTTCTAGTTGCCAGCCATCTGTTGT
TTGCCCCTCCCCCGTGCCTTCCTTGACCCTGGAAGGTGCCACTCCCACTGTCCTTTCCTAATAAAATGAG
GAAATTGCATCGCATTGTCTGAGTAGGTGTCATTCTATTCTGGGGGGTGGGGTGGGGCAGGACAGCAAGG
GGGAGGATTGGGAAGACAATAGCAGGCATGCTGGGGATGCGGTGGGCTCTATGGCTTCTGAGGCGGAAAG
AACCAGCTGGGGCTCTAGGGGGTATCCCC
[124 nt withheld, positions 3880-4003]
C
[91 nt withheld, positions 4005-4095]
A
[49 nt withheld, positions 4097-4145]
CCTTTGACGTTGGAGTCCACGTTCTTT
[37 nt withheld, positions 4173-4209]
ACCCTATCTCGGTCTATTCTTTTGATTTATAAGGGATTTTGCCGATTTCGGCCTATTGGTTAAAAAATGA
GCTGATTTAACAAAAATTTAACGCGAATTAATTCTGTGGAATGTGTGTCAGTTAGGGTGTGGAAAGTCCC
CAGGCTCCCCAGCAGGCAGAAGTATGCAAAGCATGCATCTCAATTAGTCAGCAACCAGGTGTGGAAAGTC
CCCAGGCTCCCCAGCAGGCAGAAGTATGCAAAGCATGCATCTCAATTAGTCAGCAACCATAGTCCCGCCC
CTAACTCCGCCCATCCCGCCCCTAACTCCGCCCAGTTCCGCCCATTCTCCGCCCCATGGCTGACTAATTT
TTTTTATTTATGCAGAGGCCGAGGCCGCCTCTGCCTCTGAGCTATTCCAGAAGTAGTGAGGAGGCTTTTT
TGGAGGCCTAGGCTTTTGCAAAAAGCTCCCGGGAGCTTGTATATCCATTTTCGGATCTGATCAGCACGTG
TTGACAATTAATCATCGGCATAGTATATCGGCATAGTATAATACGACAAGGTGAGGAACTAAACCATGGC
CAAGTTGACCAGTGCCGTTCCGGTGCTCACCGCGCGCGACGTCGCCGGAGCGGTCGAGTTCTGGACCGAC
CGGCTCGGGTTCTCCCGGGACTTCGTGGAGGACGACTTCGCCGGTGTGGTCCGGGACGACGTGACCCTGT
TCATCAGCGCGGTCCAGGACCAGGTGGTGCCGGACAACACCCTGGCCTGGGTGTGGGTGCGCGGCCTGGA
CGAGCTGTACGCCGAGTGGTCGGAGGTCGTGTCCACGAACTTCCGGGACGCCTCCGGGCCGGCCATGACC
GAGATCGGCGAGCAGCCGTGGGGGCGGGAGTTCGCCCTGCGCGACCCGGCCGGCAACTGCGTGCACTTCG
TGGCCGAGGAGCAGGACTGACACGTGCTACGAGATTTCGATTCCACCGCCGCCTTCTATGAAAGGTTGGG
CTTCGGAATCGTTTTCCGGGACGCCGGCTGGATGATCCTCCAGCGCGGGGATCTCATGCTGGAGTTCTTC
GCCCACCCCAACTTGTTTATTGCAGCTTATAATGGTTACAAATAAAGCAATAGCATCACAAATTTCACAA
ATAAAGCATTTTTTTCACTGCATTCTAGTTGTGGTTTGTCCAAACTCATCAATGTATCTTATCATGTCTG
TATACCGTCGACCTCTAGCTAGAGCTTGGCGTAATCATGGTCATAGCTGTTTCCTGTGTGAAATTGTTAT
CCGCTCACAATTCCACACAACATACGAGCCGGAAGCATAAAGTGTAAAGCCTGGGGTGCCTAATGAGTGA
GCTAACTCACATTAATTGCGTTGCGCTCACTGCCCGCTTTCCAGTCGGGAAACCTGTCGTGCCAGCTGCA
TTAATGAATCGGCCAACGCGCGGGGAGAGGCGGTTTGCGTATTGGGCGCTCTTCCGCTTCCTCGCTCACT
GACTCGCTGCGCTCGGTCGTTCGGCTGCGGCGAGCGGTATCAGCTCACTCAAAGGCGGTAATACGGTTAT
CCACAGAATCAGGGGATAACGCAGGAAAGAACATGTGAGCAAAAGGCCAGCAAAAGGCCAGGAACCGTAA
AAAGGCCGCGTTGCTGGCGTTTTTCCATAGGCTCCGCCCCCCTGACGAGCATCACAAAAATCGACGCTCA
AGTCAGAGGTGGCGAAACCCGACAGGACTATAAAGATACCAGGCGTTTCCCCCTGGAAGCTCCCTCGTGC
GCTCTCCTGTTCCGACCCTGCCGCTTACCGGATACCTGTCCGCCTTTCTCCCTTCGGGAAGCGTGGCGCT
TTCTCGTAGCTCACGCTGTAGGTATCTCAGTTCGGTGTAGGTCGTTCGCTCCAAGCTGGGCTGTGTGCAC
GAACCCCCCGTTCAGCCCGACCGCTGCGCCTTATCCGGTAACTATCGTCTTGAGTCCAACCCGGTAAGAC
ACGACTTATCGCCACTGGCAGCAGCCACTGGTAACAGGATTAGCAGAGCGAGGTATGTAGGCGGTGCTAC
AGAGTTCTTGAAGTGGTGGCCTAACTACGGCTACACTAGAAGAACAGTATTTGGTATCTGCGCTCTGCTG
AAGCCAGTTACCTTCGGAAAAAGAGTTGGTAGCTCTTGATCCGGCAAACAAACCACCGCTGGTAGCGGTG
GTTTTTTTGTTTGCAAGCAGCAGATTACGCGCAGAAAAAAAGGATCTCAAGAAGATCCTTTGATCTTTTC
TACGGGGTCTGACGCTCAGTGGAACGAAAACTCACGTTAAGGGATTTTGGTCATGAGATTATCAAAAAGG
ATCTTCACCTAGATCCTTTTAAATTAAAAATGAAGTTTTAAATCAATCTAAAGTATATATGAGTAAACTT
GGTCTGACAGTTACCAATGCTTAATCAGTGAGGCACCTATCTCAGCGATCTGTCTATTTCGTTCATCCAT
AGTTGCCTGACTCCCCGTCGTGTAGATAACTACGATACGGGAGGGCTTACCATCTGGCCCCAGTGCTGCA
ATGATACCGCGAGACCCACGCTCACCGGCTCCAGATTTATCAGCAATAAACCAGCCAGCCGGAAGGGCCG
AGCGCAGAAGTGGTCCTGCAACTTTATCCGCCTCCATCCAGTCTATTAATTGTTGCCGGGAAGCTAGAGT
AAGTAGTTCGCCAGTTAATAGTTTGCGCAACGTTGTTGCCATTGCTACAGGCATCGTGGTGTCACGCTCG
TCGTTTGGTATGGCTTCATTCAGCTCCGGTTCCCAACGATCAAGGCGAGTTACATGATCCCCCATGTTGT
GCAAAAAAGCGGTTAGCTCCTTCGGTCCTCCGATCGTTGTCAGAAGTAAGTTGGCCGCAGTGTTATCACT
CATGGTTATGGCAGCACTGCATAATTCTCTTACTGTCATGCCATCCGTAAGATGCTTTTCTGTGACTGGT
GAGTACTCAACCAAGTCATTCTGAGAATAGTGTATGCGGCGACCGAGTTGCTCTTGCCCGGCGTCAATAC
GGGATAATACCGCGCCACATAGCAGAACTTTAAAAGTGCTCATCATTGGAAAACGTTCTTCGGGGCGAAA
ACTCTCAAGGATCTTACCGCTGTTGAGATCCAGTTCGATGTAACCCACTCGTGCACCCAACTGATCTTCA
GCATCTTTTACTTTCACCAGCGTTTCTGGGTGAGCAAAAACAGGAAGGCAAAATGCCGCAAAAAAGGGAA
TAAGGGCGACACGGAAATGTTGAATACTCATACTCTTCCTTTTTCAATATTATTGAAGCATTTATCAGGG
TTATTGTCTCATGAGCGGATACATATTTGAATGTATTTAGAAAAATAAACAAATAGGGGTTCCGCGCACA
TTTCCCCGAAAAGTGCCACCTGACGTC
